>Addgene plasmid #197180 | pCytERM-emiRFP670-N1 | addgene full sequence | sequence record 386474 | Addgene NGS Result
TAGTTATTAATAGTAATCAATTACGGGGTCATTAGTTCATAGCCCATATATGGAGTTCCGCGTTACATAA
CTTACGGTAAATGGCCCGCCTGGCTGACCGCCCAACGACCCCCGCCCATTGACGTCAATAATGACGTATG
TTCCCATAGTAACGCCAATAGGGACTTTCCATTGACGTCAATGGGTGGAGTATTTACGGTAAACTGCCCA
CTTGGCAGTACATCAAGTGTATCATATGCCAAGTACGCCCCCTATTGACGTCAATGACGGTAAATGGCCC
GCCTGGCATTATGCCCAGTACATGACCTTATGGGACTTTCCTACTTGGCAGTACATCTACGTATTAGTCA
TCGCTATTACCATGGTGATGCGGTTTTGGCAGTACATCAATGGGCGTGGATAGCGGTTTGACTCACGGGG
ATTTCCAAGTCTCCACCCCATTGACGTCAATGGGAGTTTGTTTTGGCACCAAAATCAACGGGACTTTCCA
AAATGTCGTAACAACTCCGCCCCATTGACGCAAATGGGCGGTAGGCGTGTACGGTGGGAGGTCTATATAA
GCAGAGCTGGTTTAGTGAACCGTCAGATCCGCTAGCGCTACCGGACTCAGATCTATGGACCCTGTGGTGG
TGCTGGGGCTCTGTCTCTCCTGTTTGCTTCTCCTTTCACTCTGGAAACAGAGCTATGGGGGAGGGAAGCT
TCGAATTCTGCAGTCGACGGTACCGCGGGCCCGGGATCCACCGGTCGCCACCATGGCGGAAGGCAGCGTG
GCCAGACAGCCCGACCTGCTGACCTGCGAACATGAAGAGATCCACCTCGCCGGCTCGATCCAGCCGCATG
GCGCGCTTCTGGTCGTCAGCGAACATGATCATCGCGTCATCCAGGCCAGCGCCAACGCCGCGGAATTTCT
GAATCTCGGAAGCGTACTCGGCGTTCCGCTCGCCGAGATCGACGGCGATCTGTTGATCAAGATCCTGCCG
CATCTCGATCCCACCGCCGAAGGCATGCCGGTCGCGGTGCGCTGCCGGATCGGCAATCCCTCTACGGAGT
ACTGCGGTCTGATGCATCGGCCTCCGGAAGGCGGGCTGATCATCGAACTCGAACGTGCCGGCCCGTCGAT
CGATCTGTCAGGCACGCTGGCGCCGGCGCTGGAGCGGATCCGCACGGCGGGTTCACTGCGCGCGCTGTGC
GATGACACCGTGCTGCTGTTTCAGCAGTGCACCGGCTACGACCGGGTGATGGTGTATCGTTTCGATGAGC
AAGGCCACGGCCTGGTATTCTCCGAGTGCCATGTGCCTGGGCTCGAATCCTATTTCGGCAACCGCTATCC
GTCGTCGACTGTCCCGCAGATGGCGCGGCAGCTGTACGTGCGGCAGCGCGTCCGCGTGCTGGTCGACGTC
ACCTATCAGCCGGTGCCGCTGGAGCCGCGGCTGTCGCCGCTGACCGGGCGCGATCTCGACATGTCGGGCT
GCTTCCTGCGCTCGATGTCGCCGTGCCATCTGCAGTTCCTGAAGGACATGGGCGTGCGCGCCACCCTGGC
GGTGTCGCTGGTGGTCGGCGGCAAGCTGTGGGGCCTGGTTGTCTGTCACCATTATCTGCCGCGCTTCATC
CGTTTCGAGCTGCGGGCGATCTGCAAACGGCTCGCCGAAAGGATCGCGACGCGGATCACCGCGCTTGAGA
GCTAAGCGGCCGCGACTCTAGATCATAATCAGCCATACCACATTTGTAGAGGTTTTACTTGCTTTAAAAA
ACCTCCCACACCTCCCCCTGAACCTGAAACATAAAATGAATGCAATTGTTGTTGTTAACTTGTTTATTGC
AGCTTATAATGGTTACAAATAAAGCAATAGCATCACAAATTTCACAAATAAAGCATTTTTTTCACTGCAT
TCTAGTTGTGGTTTGTCCAAACTCATCAATGTATCTTAAGGCGTAAATTGTAAGCGTTAATATTTTGTTA
AAATTCGCGTTAAATTTTTGTTAAATCAGCTCATTTTTTAACCAATAGGCCGAAATCGGCAAAATCCCTT
ATAAATCAAAAGAATAGACCGAGATAGGGT
[37 nt withheld, positions 2061-2097]
AAAGAACGTGGACTCCAACGTCAAAGG
[49 nt withheld, positions 2125-2173]
T
[91 nt withheld, positions 2175-2265]
G
[124 nt withheld, positions 2267-2390]
CAGGTGGCACTTTTCGGGGAAATGTGCGCGGAACCCCTATTTGTTTATTTTTCTAAATACATTCAAATAT
GTATCCGCTCATGAGACAATAACCCTGATAAATGCTTCAATAATATTGAAAAAGGAAGAGTCCTGAGGCG
GAAAGAACCAGCTGTGGAATGTGTGTCAGTTAGGGTGTGGAAAGTCCCCAGGCTCCCCAGCAGGCAGAAG
TATGCAAAGCATGCATCTCAATTAGTCAGCAACCAGGTGTGGAAAGTCCCCAGGCTCCCCAGCAGGCAGA
AGTATGCAAAGCATGCATCTCAATTAGTCAGCAACCATAGTCCCGCCCCTAACTCCGCCCATCCCGCCCC
TAACTCCGCCCAGTTCCGCCCATTCTCCGCCCCATGGCTGACTAATTTTTTTTATTTATGCAGAGGCCGA
GGCCGCCTCGGCCTCTGAGCTATTCCAGAAGTAGTGAGGAGGCTTTTTTGGAGGCCTAGGCTTTTGCAAA
GATCGATCAAGAGACAGGATGAGGATCGTTTCGCATGATTGAACAAGATGGATTGCACGCAGGTTCTCCG
GCCGCTTGGGTGGAGAGGCTATTCGGCTATGACTGGGCACAACAGACAATCGGCTGCTCTGATGCCGCCG
TGTTCCGGCTGTCAGCGCAGGGGCGCCCGGTTCTTTTTGTCAAGACCGACCTGTCCGGTGCCCTGAATGA
ACTGCAAGACGAGGCAGCGCGGCTATCGTGGCTGGCCACGACGGGCGTTCCTTGCGCAGCTGTGCTCGAC
GTTGTCACTGAAGCGGGAAGGGACTGGCTGCTATTGGGCGAAGTGCCGGGGCAGGATCTCCTGTCATCTC
ACCTTGCTCCTGCCGAGAAAGTATCCATCATGGCTGATGCAATGCGGCGGCTGCATACGCTTGATCCGGC
TACCTGCCCATTCGACCACCAAGCGAAACATCGCATCGAGCGAGCACGTACTCGGATGGAAGCCGGTCTT
GTCGATCAGGATGATCTGGACGAAGAGCATCAGGGGCTCGCGCCAGCCGAACTGTTCGCCAGGCTCAAGG
CGAGCATGCCCGACGGCGAGGATCTCGTCGTGACCCATGGCGATGCCTGCTTGCCGAATATCATGGTGGA
AAATGGCCGCTTTTCTGGATTCATCGACTGTGGCCGGCTGGGTGTGGCGGACCGCTATCAGGACATAGCG
TTGGCTACCCGTGATATTGCTGAAGAGCTTGGCGGCGAATGGGCTGACCGCTTCCTCGTGCTTTACGGTA
TCGCCGCTCCCGATTCGCAGCGCATCGCCTTCTATCGCCTTCTTGACGAGTTCTTCTGAGCGGGACTCTG
GGGTTCGAAATGACCGACCAAGCGACGCCCAACCTGCCATCACGAGATTTCGATTCCACCGCCGCCTTCT
ATGAAAGGTTGGGCTTCGGAATCGTTTTCCGGGACGCCGGCTGGATGATCCTCCAGCGCGGGGATCTCAT
GCTGGAGTTCTTCGCCCACCCTAGGGGGAGGCTAACTGAAACACGGAAGGAGACAATACCGGAAGGAACC
CGCGCTATGACGGCAATAAAAAGACAGAATAAAACGCACGGTGTTGGGTCGTTTGTTCATAAACGCGGGG
TTCGGTCCCAGGGCTGGCACTCTGTCGATACCCCACCGAGACCCCATTGGGGCCAATACGCCCGCGTTTC
TTCCTTTTCCCCACCCCACCCCCCAAGTTCGGGTGAAGGCCCAGGGCTCGCAGCCAACGTCGGGGCGGCA
GGCCCTGCCATAGCCTCAGGTTACTCATATATACTTTAGATTGATTTAAAACTTCATTTTTAATTTAAAA
GGATCTAGGTGAAGATCCTTTTTGATAATCTCATGACCAAAATCCCTTAACGTGAGTTTTCGTTCCACTG
AGCGTCAGACCCCGTAGAAAAGATCAAAGGATCTTCTTGAGATCCTTTTTTTCTGCGCGTAATCTGCTGC
TTGCAAACAAAAAAACCACCGCTACCAGCGGTGGTTTGTTTGCCGGATCAAGAGCTACCAACTCTTTTTC
CGAAGGTAACTGGCTTCAGCAGAGCGCAGATACCAAATACTGTTCTTCTAGTGTAGCCGTAGTTAGGCCA
CCACTTCAAGAACTCTGTAGCACCGCCTACATACCTCGCTCTGCTAATCCTGTTACCAGTGGCTGCTGCC
AGTGGCGATAAGTCGTGTCTTACCGGGTTGGACTCAAGACGATAGTTACCGGATAAGGCGCAGCGGTCGG
GCTGAACGGGGGGTTCGTGCACACAGCCCAGCTTGGAGCGAACGACCTACACCGAACTGAGATACCTACA
GCGTGAGCTATGAGAAAGCGCCACGCTTCCCGAAGGGAGAAAGGCGGACAGGTATCCGGTAAGCGGCAGG
GTCGGAACAGGAGAGCGCACGAGGGAGCTTCCAGGGGGAAACGCCTGGTATCTTTATAGTCCTGTCGGGT
TTCGCCACCTCTGACTTGAGCGTCGATTTTTGTGATGCTCGTCAGGGGGGCGGAGCCTATGGAAAAACGC
CAGCAACGCGGCCTTTTTACGGTTCCTGGCCTTTTGCTGGCCTTTTGCTCACATGTTCTTTCCTGCGTTA
TCCCCTGATTCTGTGGATAACCGTATTACCGCCATGCAT
Features (pLannotate 1.2.2; 16 found; start..end, strand, type, name):
     61..364     +  enhancer       CMV enhancer: human cytomegalovirus immediate early enhancer
    365..568     +  promoter       CMV promoter: human cytomegalovirus (CMV) immediate early promoter
    591..614     +  misc_feature   MCS (fragment): multiple cloning site
    615..701     +  CDS            CYP2C1 (fragment): CP2C1_RABIT - Experimental evidence at protein level: Swiss-Prot protein existence level 1. Cytochromes P450 are a group of heme-thiolate monooxygenases. In liver microsomes, this enzyme is involved in an NADPH-dependent electron transport pathway. It oxidizes a variety of structurally unrelated compounds, including steroids, fatty acids, and xenobiotics. From Oryctolagus cuniculus (Rabbit).
    696..739     +  misc_feature   MCS (fragment): multiple cloning site
    753..1682    +  CDS            emiRFP670: emiRFP670 is a basic (constitutively fluorescent) near ir fluorescent protein published in 2020, derived from Rhodopseudomonas palustris. It has low acid sensitivity. It requires the cofactor biliverdin for fluorescence.
   1701..1784    +  CDS            large T antigen (fragment): large T antigen from SV40 (simian virus 40)
   1807..1928    +  polyA_signal   SV40 poly(A) signal: SV40 polyadenylation signal
   1962..2390    -  rep_origin     f1 ori (sequence partly withheld): f1 bacteriophage origin of replication; arrow indicates direction of (+) strand synthesis
   2417..2521    +  promoter       AmpR promoter: bla
   2523..2880    +  promoter       SV40 promoter: SV40 enhancer and early promoter
   2915..3709    +  CDS            NeoR/KanR: aminoglycoside phosphotransferase from Tn5; aph(3')-II (or nptII); confers resistance to neomycin, kanamycin, and G418 (Geneticin®)
   3730..3882    +  CDS            ble (fragment): BLE_KLEPN - Experimental evidence at protein level: Swiss-Prot protein existence level 1. Binding protein with a strong affinity to the bleomycin family of antibiotics. Binds to CL990; an antimitotic-antibiotic compound. From Klebsiella pneumoniae.
   3941..3988    +  polyA_signal   HSV TK poly(A) signal: herpes simplex virus thymidine kinase polyadenylation signal (Cole and Stacy, 1985)
   4079..4095    -  polyA_signal   bGH poly(A) signal (fragment): bovine growth hormone polyadenylation signal
   4317..4905    +  rep_origin     ori: high-copy-number ColE1/pMB1/pBR322/pUC origin of replication
