[The description below was written by a language model from this plasmid's Addgene catalogue record and pLannotate feature annotations shown in this document.]
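Description:
pCytERM-emiRFP670-N1 is a 5,019 nt mammalian expression plasmid built on an N1-type backbone, in which the fluorescent protein sits at the C-terminal end of the fusion partner. It is maintained at high copy in E. coli through a ColE1/pUC-type origin and selected with kanamycin. The single NeoR/KanR gene (Tn5 aminoglycoside phosphotransferase) is preceded by both a bacterial bla promoter and the SV40 enhancer/early promoter and is followed by the HSV TK polyadenylation signal. The same marker can therefore confer G418 resistance in mammalian cells. An f1 origin is also present. Short annotated fragments of ble, SV40 large T antigen and a bGH poly(A) signal appear to be backbone remnants rather than functional elements.

The expression cassette uses the human CMV immediate-early enhancer and promoter to drive CytERM-emiRFP670 and is terminated by the SV40 poly(A) signal. CytERM corresponds to a short N-terminal segment of a cytochrome P450, which the feature table matches to rabbit CYP2C1, whereas the catalogue entry lists the insert species as mouse. This kind of segment acts as a signal anchor, tethering the fusion to the endoplasmic reticulum membrane with the fluorescent protein facing the cytoplasm. A short linker derived from the multiple cloning site joins it to emiRFP670, a near-infrared fluorescent protein derived from Rhodopseudomonas palustris that needs biliverdin as its chromophore.

The record states only that the plasmid expresses this fusion in mammalian cells, in connection with a quantitative comparison of near-infrared fluorescent proteins. CytERM fusions are generally used to judge a fluorescent protein's tendency to oligomerise, because self-association reorganises the ER into visible whorl structures. That use is plausible here, but the record does not state it.
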