Addgene plasmid #197180: pCytERM-emiRFP670-N1
Purpose: Expresses the fusion protein of CytERM-emiRFP670 in mammalian cells
Depositing lab: Kiryl Piatkevich. Publication: Quantitative assessment of near-infrared fluorescent proteins. Zhang H, Papadaki S, Sun X, Wang X, Drobizhev M, Yao L, Rehbock M, Koster RW, Wu L, Namikawa K, Piatkevich KD. Nat Methods. 2023 Sep 4. doi: 10.1038/s41592-023-01975-z. PubMed 37666982.
Backbone
  Vector backbone: pN1
  Vector type: Mammalian Expression
Growth in bacteria
  Bacterial resistance: Kanamycin, 50 μg/mL
  Growth temperature: 37°C
  Growth strain: NEB Stable
  Copy number: High Copy
Gene/Insert
  Gene/Insert name: CytERM-emiRFP670
  Species: M. musculus (mouse)
  Cloning method: Gibson Cloning
Terms and licenses: Academic/Nonprofit Terms; Industry Terms: Not Available to Industry
Depositor comments: Please visit https://www.researchsquare.com/article/rs-797586/v1 for preprint.
How to cite: pCytERM-emiRFP670-N1 was a gift from Kiryl Piatkevich (Addgene plasmid # 197180 ; http://n2t.net/addgene:197180 ; RRID:Addgene_197180)
